Addgene plasmid #131321: EED-KO-gRNA-1
Purpose: gRNA to knockout EED. Use with EED-KO-gRNA-2
Depositing lab: Danny Reinberg. Depositing organization: NYU Grossman School of Medicine. Publication: Capturing the Onset of PRC2-Mediated Repressive Domain Formation. Oksuz O, Narendra V, Lee CH, Descostes N, LeRoy G, Raviram R, Blumenberg L, Karch K, Rocha PP, Garcia BA, Skok JA, Reinberg D. Mol Cell. 2018 Jun 21;70(6):1149-1162.e5. doi: 10.1016/j.molcel.2018.05.023. PubMed 29932905.
Backbone
  Vector backbone: pSpCas9(BB)-2A-GFP (PX458)
  Backbone manufacturer: Feng Zhang (Addgene plasmid # 48138)
  Backbone size w/o insert (bp): 9300
  Total vector size (bp): 9320
  Vector type: Mammalian Expression, CRISPR
Growth in bacteria
  Bacterial resistance: Ampicillin, 100 μg/mL
  Growth temperature: 37°C
  Growth strain: DH5alpha
  Copy number: High Copy
Gene/Insert
  Gene/Insert name: EED-KO-gRNA-1
  Species: M. musculus (mouse)
  Insert size (bp): 20
  Cloning method: Restriction Enzyme; 5′ cloning site BbsI (destroyed during cloning) (destroyed during cloning); 3′ cloning site BbsI (destroyed during cloning) (destroyed during cloning)
  Sequencing primers: 5′ TTTATGGCGAGGCGGCGG
Terms and licenses: Academic/Nonprofit Terms; Industry Terms: Not Available to Industry
How to cite: EED-KO-gRNA-1 was a gift from Danny Reinberg (Addgene plasmid # 131321 ; http://n2t.net/addgene:131321 ; RRID:Addgene_131321)
