[The description below was written by a language model from this plasmid's Addgene catalogue record.]
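Description:
EED-KO-gRNA-1 is a mammalian CRISPR expression plasmid built on the pSpCas9(BB)-2A-GFP (PX458) backbone, carrying a 20 bp guide sequence directed against mouse Eed, which encodes a core subunit of Polycomb repressive complex 2. The total size is recorded as about 9.3 kb. It is maintained in E. coli as a high-copy plasmid under ampicillin selection. No feature table accompanies the record, so individual elements can only be described from what is generally known of the named backbone rather than from an annotation of this particular construct.

The guide was inserted as a short duplex into the backbone's BbsI sites, which are destroyed in the process, placing the spacer immediately upstream of the invariant sgRNA scaffold. In the PX458 design this guide cassette is transcribed from a U6 Pol III promoter, while a separate Pol II cassette expresses Streptococcus pyogenes Cas9 joined to GFP through a 2A self-cleaving peptide. A single transfected plasmid therefore supplies both nuclease and guide, and GFP fluorescence marks cells expressing Cas9, allowing them to be enriched by sorting since the vector has no mammalian drug-selection marker.

The stated purpose is knockout of EED, and the record specifies that the plasmid is to be used with a companion construct, EED-KO-gRNA-2. Pairing two guides is commonly done to delete the intervening segment of a gene, although the record does not state the target positions or the intended deletion. The associated work concerns the formation of PRC2-mediated repressive chromatin domains, where an EED-null background would remove PRC2 activity.
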