>Addgene plasmid #131321 | EED-KO-gRNA-1 | depositor partial sequence | sequence record 251992 | gRNA sequence
CTCTGGCTACTGTCAACTAG
