>Addgene plasmid #131321 | EED-KO-gRNA-1 | addgene partial sequence | sequence record 273921 | Addgene NGS Result
NNNNNNNNNNNNNGGGGCGAGGCGGAGAGGTGCGGCGGCAGCCAATCAGAGCGGCGCGCTCCGAAAGTTT
CCTTTTATGGCGAGGCGGCGGCGGCGGCGGCCCTATAAAAAGCGAAGCGCGCGGCGGGCGGGAGTCGCTG
CGCGCTGCCTTCGCCCCGTGCCCCGCTCCGCCGCCGCCTCGCGCCGCCCGCCCCGGCTCTGACTGACCGC
GTTACTCCCACAGGTGAGCGGGCGGGACGGCCCTTCTCCTCCGGGCTGTAATTAGCTGAGCAAGAGGTAA
GGGTTTAAGGGATGGTTGGTTGGTGGGGTATTAATGTTTAATTACCTGGAGCACCTGCCTGAAATCACTT
TTTTTCAGGTTGGACCGGTGCCACCATGGACTATAAGGACCACGACGGAGACTACAAGGATCATGATATT
GATTACAAAGACGATGACGATAAGATGGCCCCAAAGAAGAAGCGGAAGGTCGGTATCCACGGAGTCCCAG
CAGCCGACAAGAAGTACAGCATCGGCCTGGACATCGGCACCAACTCTGTGGGCTGGGCCGTGATCACCGA
CGAGTACAAGGTGCCCAGCAAGAAATTCAAGGTGCTGGGCAACACCGACCGGCACAGCATCAAGAAGAAC
CTGATCGGAGCCCTGCTGTTCGACAGCGGCGAAACAGCCGAGGCCACCCGGCTGAAGAGAACCGCCAGAA
GAAGATACACCAGACGGAAGAACCGGATCTGCTATCTGCAAGAGATCTTCAGCAACGAGATGGCCAAGGT
GGACGACAGCTTCTTCCACAGACTGGAAGAGTCCTTCCTGGTGGAAGAGGATAAGAAGCACGAGCGGCAC
CCCATCTTCGGCAACATCGTGGACGAGGTGGCCTACCACGAGAAGTACCCCACCATCTACCACCTGAGAA
AGAAACTGGTGGACAGCACCGACAAGGCCGACCTGCGGCTGATCTATCTGGCCCTGGCCCACATGATCAA
GTTCCGGGGCCACTTCCTGATCGAGGGCGACCTGAACCCCGACAACAGCGACGTGGACAAGCTGTTCATC
CAGCTGGTGCAGACCTACAACCAGCTGTTCGAGGAAAACCCCATCAACGCCAGCGGCGTGGACGCCAAGG
CCATCCTGTCTGCCAGACTGAGCAAGAGCAGACGGCTGGAAAATCTGATCGCCCAGCTGCCCGGCGAGAA
GAAGAATGGCCTGTTCGGAAACCTGATTGCCCTGAGCCTGGGCCTGACCCCCAACTTCAAGAGCAACTTC
GACCTGGCCGAGGATGCCAAACTGCAGCTGAGCAAGGACACCTACGACGACGACCTGGACAACCTGCTGG
CCCAGATCGGCGACCAGTACGCCGACCTGTTTCTGGCCGCCAAGAACCTGTCCGACGCCATCCTGCTGAG
CGACATCCTGAGAGTGAACACCGAGATCACCAAGGCCCCCCTGAGCGCCTCTATGATCAAGAGATACGAC
GAGCACCACCAGGACCTGACCCTGCTGAAAGCTCTCGTGCGGCAGCAGCTGCCTGAGAAGTACAAAGAGA
TTTTCTTCGACCAGAGCAAGAACGGCTACGCCGGCTACATTGACGGCGGAGCCAGCCAGGAAGAGTTCTA
CAAGTTCATCAAGCCCATCCTGGAAAAGATGGACGGCACCGAGGAACTGCTCGTGAAGCTGAACAGAGAG
GACCTGCTGCGGAAGCAGCGGACCTTCGACAACGGCAGCATCCCCCACCAGATCCACCTGGGAGAGCTGC
ACGCCATTCTGCGGCGGCAGGAAGATTTTTACCCATTCCTGAAGGACAACCGGGAAAAGATCGAGAAGAT
CCTGACCTTCCGCATCCCCTACTACGTGGGCCCTCTGGCCAGGGGAAACAGCAGATTCGCCTGGATGACC
AGAAAGAGCGAGGAAACCATCACCCCCTGGAACTTCGAGGAAGTGGTGGACAAGGGCGCTTCCGCCCAGA
GCTTCATCGAGCGGATGACCAACTTCGATAAGAACCTGCCCAACGAGAAGGTGCTGCCCAAGCACAGCCT
GCTGTACGAGTACTTCACCGTGTATAACGAGCTGACCAAAGTGAAATACGTGACCGAGGGAATGAGAAAG
CCCGCCTTCCTGAGCGGCGAGCAGAAAAAGGCCATCGTGGACCTGCTGTTCAAGACCAACCGGAAAGTGA
CCGTGAAGCAGCTGAAAGAGGACTACTTCAAGAAAATCGAGTGCTTCGACTCCGTGGAAATCTCCGGCGT
GGAAGATCGGTTCAACGCCTCCCTGGGCACATACCACGATCTGCTGAAAATTATCAAGGACAAGGACTTC
CTGGACAATGAGGAAAACGAGGACATTCTGGAAGATATCGTGCTGACCCTGACACTGTTTGAGGACAGAG
AGATGATCGAGGAACGGCTGAAAACCTATGCCCACCTGTTCGACGACAAAGTGATGAAGCAGCTGAAGCG
GCGGAGATACACCGGCTGGGGCAGGCTGAGCCGGAAGCTGATCAACGGCATCCGGGACAAGCAGTCCGGC
AAGACAATCCTGGATTTCCTGAAGTCCGACGGCTTCGCCAACAGAAACTTCATGCAGCTGATCCACGACG
ACAGCCTGACCTTTAAAGAGGACATCCAGAAAGCCCAGGTGTCCGGCCAGGGCGATAGCCTGCACGAGCA
CATTGCCAATCTGGCCGGCAGCCCCGCCATTAAGAAGGGCATCCTGCAGACAGTGAAGGTGGTGGACGAG
CTCGTGAAAGTGATGGGCCGGCACAAGCCCGAGAACATCGTGATCGAAATGGCCAGAGAGAACCAGACCA
CCCAGAAGGGACAGAAGAACAGCCGCGAGAGAATGAAGCGGATCGAAGAGGGCATCAAAGAGCTGGGCAG
CCAGATCCTGAAAGAACACCCCGTGGAAAACACCCAGCTGCAGAACGAGAAGCTGTACCTGTACTACCTG
CAGAATGGGCGGGATATGTACGTGGACCAGGAACTGGACATCAACCGGCTGTCCGACTACGATGTGGACC
ATATCGTGCCTCAGAGCTTTCTGAAGGACGACTCCATCGACAACAAGGTGCTGACCAGAAGCGACAAGAA
CCGGGGCAAGAGCGACAACGTGCCCTCCGAAGAGGTCGTGAAGAAGATGAAGAACTACTGGCGGCAGCTG
CTGAACGCCAAGCTGATTACCCAGAGAAAGTTCGACAATCTGACCAAGGCCGAGAGAGGCGGCCTGAGCG
AACTGGATAAGGCCGGCTTCATCAAGAGACAGCTGGTGGAAACCCGGCAGATCACAAAGCACGTGGCACA
GATCCTGGACTCCCGGATGAACACTAAGTACGACGAGAATGACAAGCTGATCCGGGAAGTGAAAGTGATC
ACCCTGAAGTCCAAGCTGGTGTCCGATTTCCGGAAGGATTTCCAGTTTTACAAAGTGCGCGAGATCAACA
ACTACCACCACGCCCACGACGCCTACCTGAACGCCGTCGTGGGAACCGCCCTGATCAAAAAGTACCCTAA
GCTGGAAAGCGAGTTCGTGTACGGCGACTACAAGGTGTACGACGTGCGGAAGATGATCGCCAAGAGCGAG
CAGGAAATCGGCAAGGCTACCGCCAAGTACTTCTTCTACAGCAACATCATGAACTTTTTCAAGACCGAGA
TTACCCTGGCCAACGGCGAGATCCGGAAGCGGCCTCTGATCGAGACAAACGGCGAAACCGGGGAGATCGT
GTGGGATAAGGGCCGGGATTTTGCCACCGTGCGGAAAGTGCTGAGCATGCCCCAAGTGAATATCGTGAAA
AAGACCGAGGTGCAGACAGGCGGCTTCAGCAAAGAGTCTATCCTGCCCAAGAGGAACAGCGATAAGCTGA
TCGCCAGAAAGAAGGACTGGGACCCTAAGAAGTACGGCGGCTTCGACAGCCCCACCGTGGCCTATTCTGT
GCTGGTGGTGGCCAAAGTGGAAAAGGGCAAGTCCAAGAAACTGAAGAGTGTGAAAGAGCTGCTGGGGATC
ACCATCATGGAAAGAAGCAGCTTCGAGAAGAATCCCATCGACTTTCTGGAAGCCAAGGGCTACAAAGAAG
TGAAAAAGGACCTGATCATCAAGCTGCCTAAGTACTCCCTGTTCGAGCTGGAAAACGGCCGGAAGAGAAT
GCTGGCCTCTGCCGGCGAACTGCAGAAGGGAAACGAACTGGCCCTGCCCTCCAAATATGTGAACTTCCTG
TACCTGGCCAGCCACTATGAGAAGCTGAAGGGCTCCCCCGAGGATAATGAGCAGAAACAGCTGTTTGTGG
AACAGCACAAGCACTACCTGGACGAGATCATCGAGCAGATCAGCGAGTTCTCCAAGAGAGTGATCCTGGC
CGACGCTAATCTGGACAAAGTGCTGTCCGCCTACAACAAGCACCGGGATAAGCCCATCAGAGAGCAGGCC
GAGAATATCATCCACCTGTTTACCCTGACCAATCTGGGAGCCCCTGCCGCCTTCAAGTACTTTGACACCA
CCATCGACCGGAAGAGGTACACCAGCACCAAAGAGGTGCTGGACGCCACCCTGATCCACCAGAGCATCAC
CGGCCTGTACGAGACACGGATCGACCTGTCTCAGCTGGGAGGCGACAAAAGGCCGGCGGCCACGAAAAAG
GCCGGCCAGGCAAAAAAGAAAAAGGAATTCGGCAGTGGAGAGGGCAGAGGAAGTCTGCTAACATGCGGTG
ACGTCGAGGAGAATCCTGGCCCAGTGAGCAAGGGCGAGGAGCTGTTCACCGGGGTGGTGCCCATCCTGGT
CGAGCTGGACGGCGACGTAAACGGCCACAAGTTCAGCGTGTCCGGCGAGGGCGAGGGCGATGCCACCTAC
GGCAAGCTGACCCTGAAGTTCATCTGCACCACCGGCAAGCTGCCCGTGCCCTGGCCCACCCTCGTGACCA
CCCTGACCTACGGCGTGCAGTGCTTCAGCCGCTACCCCGACCACATGAAGCAGCACGACTTCTTCAAGTC
CGCCATGCCCGAAGGCTACGTCCAGGAGCGCACCATCTTCTTCAAGGACGACGGCAACTACAAGACCCGC
GCCGAGGTGAAGTTCGAGGGCGACACCCTGGTGAACCGCATCGAGCTGAAGGGCATCGACTTCAAGGAGG
ACGGCAACATCCTGGGGCACAAGCTGGAGTACAACTACAACAGCCACAACGTCTATATCATGGCCGACAA
GCAGAAGAACGGCATCAAGGTGAACTTCAAGATCCGCCACAACATCGAGGACGGCAGCGTGCAGCTCGCC
GACCACTACCAGCAGAACACCCCCATCGGCGACGGCCCCGTGCTGCTGCCCGACAACCACTACCTGAGCA
CCCAGTCCGCCCTGAGCAAAGACCCCAACGAGAAGCGCGATCACATGGTCCTGCTGGAGTTCGTGACCGC
CGCCGGGATCACTCTCGGCATGGACGAGCTGTACAAGGAATTCTAACTAGAGCTCGCTGATCAGCCTCGA
CTGTGCCTTCTAGTTGCCAGCCATCTGTTGTTTGCCCCTCCCCCGTGCCTTCCTTGACCCTGGAAGGTGC
CACTCCCACTGTCCTTTCCTAATAAAATGAGGAAATTGCATCGCATTGTCTGAGTAGGTGTCATTCTATT
CTGGGGGGTGGGGTGGGGCAGGACAGCAAGGGGGAGGATTGGGAAGAGAATAGCAGGCATGCTGGGGAGC
GGCCGCAGGAACCCCTAGTGATGGAGTTGGCCACTCCCTCTCTGCGCGCTCGCTCGCTCACTGAGGCCGG
GCGACCAAAGGTCGCCCGACGCCCGGGCTTTGCCCGGGCGGCCTCAGTGAGCGAGCGAGCGCGCAGCTGC
CTGCAGGGGCGCCTGATGCGGTATTTTCTCCTTACGCATCTGTGCGGTATTTCACACCGCATA
[95 nt withheld, positions 5874-5968]
T
[46 nt withheld, positions 5970-6015]
C
[141 nt withheld, positions 6017-6157]
CCTTTGACGTTGGAGTCCACGTTCTTT
[37 nt withheld, positions 6185-6221]
ACTCTATCTCGGGCTATTCTTTTGATTTATAAGGGATTTTGCCGATTTCGGTCTATTGGTTAAAAAATGA
GCTGATTTAACAAAAATTTAACGCGAATTTTAACAAAATATTAACGTTTACAATTTTATGGTGCACTCTC
AGTACAATCTGCTCTGATGCCGCATAGTTAAGCCAGCCCCGACACCCGCCAACACCCGCTGACGCGCCCT
GACGGGCTTGTCTGCTCCCGGCATCCGCTTACAGACAAGCTGTGACCGTCTCCGGGAGCTGCATGTGTCA
GAGGTTTTCACCGTCATCACCGAAACGCGCGAGACGAAAGGGCCTCGTGATACGCCTATTTTTATAGGTT
AATGTCATGATAATAATGGTTTCTTAGACGTCAGGTGGCACTTTTCGGGGAAATGTGCGCGGAACCCCTA
TTTGTTTATTTTTCTAAATACATTCAAATATGTATCCGCTCATGAGACAATAACCCTGATAAATGCTTCA
ATAATATTGAAAAAGGAAGAGTATGAGTATTCAACATTTCCGTGTCGCCCTTATTCCCTTTTTTGCGGCA
TTTTGCCTTCCTGTTTTTGCTCACCCAGAAACGCTGGTGAAAGTAAAAGATGCTGAAGATCAGTTGGGTG
CACGAGTGGGTTACATCGAACTGGATCTCAACAGCGGTAAGATCCTTGAGAGTTTTCGCCCCGAAGAACG
TTTTCCAATGATGAGCACTTTTAAAGTTCTGCTATGTGGCGCGGTATTATCCCGTATTGACGCCGGGCAA
GAGCAACTCGGTCGCCGCATACACTATTCTCAGAATGACTTGGTTGAGTACTCACCAGTCACAGAAAAGC
ATCTTACGGATGGCATGACAGTAAGAGAATTATGCAGTGCTGCCATAACCATGAGTGATAACACTGCGGC
CAACTTACTTCTGACAACGATCGGAGGACCGAAGGAGCTAACCGCTTTTTTGCACAACATGGGGGATCAT
GTAACTCGCCTTGATCGTTGGGAACCGGAGCTGAATGAAGCCATACCAAACGACGAGCGTGACACCACGA
TGCCTGTAGCAATGGCAACAACGTTGCGCAAACTATTAACTGGCGAACTACTTACTCTAGCTTCCCGGCA
ACAATTAATAGACTGGATGGAGGCGGATAAAGTTGCAGGACCACTTCTGCGCTCGGCCCTTCCGGCTGGC
TGGTTTATTGCTGATAAATCTGGAGCCGGTGAGCGTGGAAGCCGCGGTATCATTGCAGCACTGGGGCCAG
ATGGTAAGCCCTCCCGTATCGTAGTTATCTACACGACGGGGAGTCAGGCAACTATGGATGAACGAAATAG
ACAGATCGCTGAGATAGGTGCCTCACTGATTAAGCATTGGTAACTGTCAGACCAAGTTTACTCATATATA
CTTTAGATTGATTTAAAACTTCATTTTTAATTTAAAAGGATCTAGGTGAAGATCCTTTTTGATAATCTCA
TGACCAAAATCCCTTAACGTGAGTTTTCGTTCCACTGAGCGTCAGACCCCGTAGAAAAGATCAAAGGATC
TTCTTGAGATCCTTTTTTTCTGCGCGTAATCTGCTGCTTGCAAACAAAAAAACCACCGCTACCAGCGGTG
GTTTGTTTGCCGGATCAAGAGCTACCAACTCTTTTTCCGAAGGTAACTGGCTTCAGCAGAGCGCAGATAC
CAAATACTGTTCTTCTAGTGTAGCCGTAGTTAGGCCACCACTTCAAGAACTCTGTAGCACCGCCTACATA
CCTCGCTCTGCTAATCCTGTTACCAGTGGCTGCTGCCAGTGGCGATAAGTCGTGTCTTACCGGGTTGGAC
TCAAGACGATAGTTACCGGATAAGGCGCAGCGGTCGGGCTGAACGGGGGGTTCGTGCACACAGCCCAGCT
TGGAGCGAACGACCTACACCGAACTGAGATACCTACAGCGTGAGCTATGAGAAAGCGCCACGCTTCCCGA
AGGGAGAAAGGCGGACAGGTATCCGGTAAGCGGCAGGGTCGGAACAGGAGAGCGCACGAGGGAGCTTCCA
GGGGGAAACGCCTGGTATCTTTATAGTCCTGTCGGGTTTCGCCACCTCTGACTTGAGCGTCGATTTTTGT
GATGCTCGTCAGGGGGGCGGAGCCTATGGAAAAACGCCAGCAACGCGGCCTTTTTACGGTTCCTGGCCTT
TTGCTGGCCTTTTGCTCACATGTGAGGGCCTATTTCCCATGATTCCTTCATATTTGCATATACGATACAA
GGCTGTTAGAGAGATAATTGGAATTAATTTGACTGTAAACACAAAGATATTAGTACAAAATACGTGACGT
AGAAAGTAATAATTTCTTGGGTAGTTTGCAGTTTTAAAATTATGTTTTAAAATGGACTATCATATGCTTA
CCGTAACTTGAAAGTATTTCGATTTCTTGGCTTTATATATCTTGTGGAAAGGACGAAACACCGCTCTGGC
TACTGTCAACTAGGTTTTAGAGCTAGAAATAGCAAGTTAAAATAAGGCTAGTCCGTTATCAACTTGAAAA
AGTGGCACCGAGTCGGTGCTTTTTTGTTTTAGAGCTAGAAATAGCAAGTTAAAATAAGGCTAGTCCGTTT
TTAGCGCGTGCGCCAATTCTGCAGACAAATGGCTCTAGAGGTACCCGTTACATAACTTACGGTAAATGGC
CCGCCTGGCTGACCGCCCAACGACCCCCGCCCATTGACGTCAATAGTAACGCCAATAGGGACTTTCCATT
GACGTCAATGGGTGGAGTATTTACGGTAAACTGCCCACTTGGCAGTACATCAAGTGTATCATATGCCAAG
TACGCCCCCTATTGACGTCAATGACGGTAAATGGCCCGCCTGGCATTGTGCCCAGTACATGACCTTATGG
GACTTTCCTACTTGGCAGTACATCTACGTATTAGTCATCGCTATTACCATGGTCGAGGTGAGCCCCACGT
TCTGCTTCACTCTCCCCATCTCCCCCCCCTCCCCACCCCCAATTTTGTATTTATTTATTTTTTAATTATT
TTGTGCAGCGATGGGGGCGGGGGGGGGGGGGGGGSGSGCCCHSGCGGGGGGGGGGGGGGGGGGGGGGGGG
GGGGGGGGGGGGGGGGGGGGGGGGGGGGGGGGGGGGGGGGGGGGGGGGGGGGGGGGGGGGGGGGGGGGGG
GGGGGGGGGGGGGGGGGGGGGGGGGGGGGGGGGGGGGGGGGGGGGGGGGGGGGGGGGGGGGGGGGGGGGG
GGGGGGGGGGGGGGGGGGGGGGGGGGGGGGGGGGGGGGGGGGGGGGGGGGGGGGGGGGGGGGGGGGGGGG
GGGGGGGGGGGGGGGGGGGGGGGGGGGGGGGGGGGGGGGGGGGGGGGGGGGGGGGGGGGGGGGGGGGGGG
GGGGGGGGGGGGGGGGGGGGGGGGGGGGGGGGGGGGGGGGGGGGGGGGGGGGGGGGGGGGGGGGGGGGGG
GGGGGGGGGGGGGGGGGGGGGGGGGGGGGGGGGGGGGGGGGGGGGGGGGGGGGGGGGGGGGGGGGGGGGG
GGGGGGG
